>Addgene plasmid #135999 | pEGFP-C1-G3BP1-DeltaRBP | addgene full sequence | sequence record 270977 | Addgene NGS Result
CCGCCATGCATTAGTTATTAATAGTAATCAATTACGGGGTCATTAGTTCATAGCCCATATATGGAGTTCC
GCGTTACATAACTTACGGTAAATGGCCCGCCTGGCTGACCGCCCAACGACCCCCGCCCATTGACGTCAAT
AATGACGTATGTTCCCATAGTAACGCCAATAGGGACTTTCCATTGACGTCAATGGGTGGAGTATTTACGG
TAAACTGCCCACTTGGCAGTACATCAAGTGTATCATATGCCAAGTACGCCCCCTATTGACGTCAATGACG
GTAAATGGCCCGCCTGGCATTATGCCCAGTACATGACCTTATGGGACTTTCCTACTTGGCAGTACATCTA
CGTATTAGTCATCGCTATTACCATGGTGATGCGGTTTTGGCAGTACATCAATGGGCGTGGATAGCGGTTT
GACTCACGGGGATTTCCAAGTCTCCACCCCATTGACGTCAATGGGAGTTTGTTTTGGCACCAAAATCAAC
GGGACTTTCCAAAATGTCGTAACAACTCCGCCCCATTGACGCAAATGGGCGGTAGGCGTGTACGGTGGGA
GGTCTATATAAGCAGAGCTGGTTTAGTGAACCGTCAGATCCGCTAGCGCTACCGGTCGCCACCATGGTGA
GCAAGGGCGAGGAGCTGTTCACCGGGGTGGTGCCCATCCTGGTCGAGCTGGACGGCGACGTAAACGGCCA
CAAGTTCAGCGTGTCCGGCGAGGGCGAGGGCGATGCCACCTACGGCAAGCTGACCCTGAAGTTCATCTGC
ACCACCGGCAAGCTGCCCGTGCCCTGGCCCACCCTCGTGACCACCCTGACCTACGGCGTGCAGTGCTTCA
GCCGCTACCCCGACCACATGAAGCAGCACGACTTCTTCAAGTCCGCCATGCCCGAAGGCTACGTCCAGGA
GCGCACCATCTTCTTCAAGGACGACGGCAACTACAAGACCCGCGCCGAGGTGAAGTTCGAGGGCGACACC
CTGGTGAACCGCATCGAGCTGAAGGGCATCGACTTCAAGGAGGACGGCAACATCCTGGGGCACAAGCTGG
AGTACAACTACAACAGCCACAACGTCTATATCATGGCCGACAAGCAGAAGAACGGCATCAAGGTGAACTT
CAAGATCCGCCACAACATCGAGGACGGCAGCGTGCAGCTCGCCGACCACTACCAGCAGAACACCCCCATC
GGCGACGGCCCCGTGCTGCTGCCCGACAACCACTACCTGAGCACCCAGTCCGCCCTGAGCAAAGACCCCA
ACGAGAAGCGCGATCACATGGTCCTGCTGGAGTTCGTGACCGCCGCCGGGATCACTCTCGGCATGGACGA
GCTGTACAAGTCCGGACTCAGATCTATGGTGATGGAGAAGCCTAGTCCCCTGCTGGTCGGGCGGGAATTT
GTGAGACAGTATTACACACTGCTGAACCAGGCCCCAGACATGCTGCATAGATTTTATGGAAAGAACTCTT
CTTATGTCCATGGGGGATTGGATTCAAATGGAAAGCCAGCAGATGCAGTCTACGGACAGAAAGAAATCCA
CAGGAAAGTGATGTCACAAAACTTCACCAACTGCCACACCAAGATTCGCCATGTTGATGCTCATGCCACG
CTAAATGATGGTGTGGTAGTCCAGGTGATGGGGCTTCTCTCTAACAACAACCAGGCTTTGAGGAGATTCA
TGCAAACGTTTGTCCTTGCTCCTGAGGGGTCTGTTGCAAATAAATTCTATGTTCACAATGATATCTTCAG
ATACCAAGATGAGGTCTTTGGTGGGTTTGTCACTGAGCCTCAGGAGGAGTCTGAAGAAGAAGTAGAGGAA
CCTGAAGAAAGACAGCAAACACCTGAGGTGGTACCTGATGATTCTGGAACTTTCTATGATCAGGCAGTTG
TCAGTAATGACATGGAAGAACATTTAGAGGAGCCTGTTGCTGAACCAGAGCCTGATCCTGAACCAGAACC
AGAACAAGAACCTGTATCTGAAATCCAAGAGGAAAAGCCTGAGCCAGTATTAGAAGAAACTGCCCCTGAG
GATGCTCAGAAGAGTTCTTCTCCAGCACCTGCAGACATAGCTCAGACAGTACAGGAAGACTTGAGGACAT
TTTCTTGGGCATCTGTGACCAGTAAGAATCTTCCACCCAGTGGAGCTGTTCCAGTTACTGGGATACCACC
TCATGTTGTTAAAGTACCAGCTTCACAGCCCCGTCCAGAGTCTAAGCCTGAATCTCAGATTCCACCACAA
AGACCTCAGCGGGATCAAAGAGTGCGAGAACAACGAATAAATATTCCTCCCCAAAGGGGACCCAGACCAA
TCCGTGAGGCTGGTGAGCAAGGTGACATTGAACCCTGAGAATTCTGCAGTCGACGGTACCGCGGGCCCGG
GATCCACCGGATCTAGATAACTGATCATAATCAGCCATACCACATTTGTAGAGGTTTTACTTGCTTTAAA
AAACCTCCCACACCTCCCCCTGAACCTGAAACATAAAATGAATGCAATTGTTGTTGTTAACTTGTTTATT
GCAGCTTATAATGGTTACAAATAAAGCAATAGCATCACAAATTTCACAAATAAAGCATTTTTTTCACTGC
ATTCTAGTTGTGGTTTGTCCAAACTCATCAATGTATCTTAACGCGTAAATTGTAAGCGTTAATATTTTGT
TAAAATTCGCGTTAAATTTTTGTTAAATCAGCTCATTTTTTAACCAATAGGCCGAAATCGGCAAAATCCC
TTATAAATCAAAAGAATAGACCGAGATAGGGT
[37 nt withheld, positions 2763-2799]
AAAGAACGTGGACTCCAACGTCAAAGG
[49 nt withheld, positions 2827-2875]
T
[91 nt withheld, positions 2877-2967]
G
[124 nt withheld, positions 2969-3092]
CAGGTGGCACTTTTCGGGGAAATGTGCGCGGAACCCCTATTTGTTTATTTTTCTAAATACATTCAAATAT
GTATCCGCTCATGAGACAATAACCCTGATAAATGCTTCAATAATATTGAAAAAGGAAGAGTCCTGAGGCG
GAAAGAACCAGCTGTGGAATGTGTGTCAGTTAGGGTGTGGAAAGTCCCCAGGCTCCCCAGCAGGCAGAAG
TATGCAAAGCATGCATCTCAATTAGTCAGCAACCAGGTGTGGAAAGTCCCCAGGCTCCCCAGCAGGCAGA
AGTATGCAAAGCATGCATCTCAATTAGTCAGCAACCATAGTCCCGCCCCTAACTCCGCCCATCCCGCCCC
TAACTCCGCCCAGTTCCGCCCATTCTCCGCCCCATGGCTGACTAATTTTTTTTATTTATGCAGAGGCCGA
GGCCGCCTCGGCCTCTGAGCTATTCCAGAAGTAGTGAGGAGGCTTTTTTGGAGGCCTAGGCTTTTGCAAA
GATCGATCAAGAGACAGGATGAGGATCGTTTCGCATGATTGAACAAGATGGATTGCACGCAGGTTCTCCG
GCCGCTTGGGTGGAGAGGCTATTCGGCTATGACTGGGCACAACAGACAATCGGCTGCTCTGATGCCGCCG
TGTTCCGGCTGTCAGCGCAGGGGCGCCCGGTTCTTTTTGTCAAGACCGACCTGTCCGGTGCCCTGAATGA
ACTGCAAGACGAGGCAGCGCGGCTATCGTGGCTGGCCACGACGGGCGTTCCTTGCGCAGCTGTGCTCGAC
GTTGTCACTGAAGCGGGAAGGGACTGGCTGCTATTGGGCGAAGTGCCGGGGCAGGATCTCCTGTCATCTC
ACCTTGCTCCTGCCGAGAAAGTATCCATCATGGCTGATGCAATGCGGCGGCTGCATACGCTTGATCCGGC
TACCTGCCCATTCGACCACCAAGCGAAACATCGCATCGAGCGAGCACGTACTCGGATGGAAGCCGGTCTT
GTCGATCAGGATGATCTGGACGAAGAGCATCAGGGGCTCGCGCCAGCCGAACTGTTCGCCAGGCTCAAGG
CGAGCATGCCCGACGGCGAGGATCTCGTCGTGACCCATGGCGATGCCTGCTTGCCGAATATCATGGTGGA
AAATGGCCGCTTTTCTGGATTCATCGACTGTGGCCGGCTGGGTGTGGCGGACCGCTATCAGGACATAGCG
TTGGCTACCCGTGATATTGCTGAAGAGCTTGGCGGCGAATGGGCTGACCGCTTCCTCGTGCTTTACGGTA
TCGCCGCTCCCGATTCGCAGCGCATCGCCTTCTATCGCCTTCTTGACGAGTTCTTCTGAGCGGGACTCTG
GGGTTCGAAATGACCGACCAAGCGACGCCCAACCTGCCATCACGAGATTTCGATTCCACCGCCGCCTTCT
ATGAAAGGTTGGGCTTCGGAATCGTTTTCCGGGACGCCGGCTGGATGATCCTCCAGCGCGGGGATCTCAT
GCTGGAGTTCTTCGCCCACCCTAGGGGGAGGCTAACTGAAACACGGAAGGAGACAATACCGGAAGGAACC
CGCGCTATGACGGCAATAAAAAGACAGAATAAAACGCACGGTGTTGGGTCGTTTGTTCATAAACGCGGGG
TTCGGTCCCAGGGCTGGCACTCTGTCGATACCCCACCGAGACCCCATTGGGGCCAATACGCCCGCGTTTC
TTCCTTTTCCCCACCCCACCCCCCAAGTTCGGGTGAAGGCCCAGGGCTCGCAGCCAACGTCGGGGCGGCA
GGCCCTGCCATAGCCTCAGGTTACTCATATATACTTTAGATTGATTTAAAACTTCATTTTTAATTTAAAA
GGATCTAGGTGAAGATCCTTTTTGATAATCTCATGACCAAAATCCCTTAACGTGAGTTTTCGTTCCACTG
AGCGTCAGACCCCGTAGAAAAGATCAAAGGATCTTCTTGAGATCCTTTTTTTCTGCGCGTAATCTGCTGC
TTGCAAACAAAAAAACCACCGCTACCAGCGGTGGTTTGTTTGCCGGATCAAGAGCTACCAACTCTTTTTC
CGAAGGTAACTGGCTTCAGCAGAGCGCAGATACCAAATACTGTTCTTCTAGTGTAGCCGTAGTTAGGCCA
CCACTTCAAGAACTCTGTAGCACCGCCTACATACCTCGCTCTGCTAATCCTGTTACCAGTGGCTGCTGCC
AGTGGCGATAAGTCGTGTCTTACCGGGTTGGACTCAAGACGATAGTTACCGGATAAGGCGCAGCGGTCGG
GCTGAACGGGGGGTTCGTGCACACAGCCCAGCTTGGAGCGAACGACCTACACCGAACTGAGATACCTACA
GCGTGAGCTATGAGAAAGCGCCACGCTTCCCGAAGGGAGAAAGGCGGACAGGTATCCGGTAAGCGGCAGG
GTCGGAACAGGAGAGCGCACGAGGGAGCTTCCAGGGGGAAACGCCTGGTATCTTTATAGTCCTGTCGGGT
TTCGCCACCTCTGACTTGAGCGTCGATTTTTGTGATGCTCGTCAGGGGGGCGGAGCCTATGGAAAAACGC
CAGCAACGCGGCCTTTTTACGGTTCCTGGCCTTTTGCTGGCCTTTTGCTCACATGTTCTTTCCTGCGTTA
TCCCCTGATTCTGTGGATAACCGTATTA
Features (pLannotate 1.2.2; 14 found; start..end, strand, type, name):
     72..375     +  enhancer       CMV enhancer: human cytomegalovirus immediate early enhancer
    376..579     +  promoter       CMV promoter: human cytomegalovirus (CMV) immediate early promoter
    624..1340    +  CDS            EGFP: EGFP is a basic (constitutively fluorescent) green fluorescent protein published in 1996, derived from Aequorea victoria. It is reported to be a rapidly-maturing weak dimer with moderate acid sensitivity.
   1356..2393    +  CDS            G3BP1 (fragment): G3BP1_HUMAN - Also known as G3BP. Experimental evidence at protein level: Swiss-Prot protein existence level 1. ATP- and magnesium-dependent helicase that plays an essential role in innate immunity (PubMed:30510222). Participates in the DNA- triggered cGAS/STING pathway by promoting the DNA binding and activation of CGAS. Enhances also DDX58-induced type I interferon production probably by helping DDX58 at sensing pathogenic RNA (PubMed:30804210). In addition, plays an essential role in stress granule formation (PubMed:12642610, PubMed:20180778, PubMed:23279204). Unwinds preferentially partial
   2402..2486    +  CDS            large T antigen (fragment): large T antigen from SV40 (simian virus 40)
   2509..2630    +  polyA_signal   SV40 poly(A) signal: SV40 polyadenylation signal
   2664..3092    -  rep_origin     f1 ori (sequence partly withheld): f1 bacteriophage origin of replication; arrow indicates direction of (+) strand synthesis
   3119..3223    +  promoter       AmpR promoter: bla
   3225..3582    +  promoter       SV40 promoter: SV40 enhancer and early promoter
   3617..4411    +  CDS            NeoR/KanR: aminoglycoside phosphotransferase from Tn5; aph(3')-II (or nptII); confers resistance to neomycin, kanamycin, and G418 (Geneticin®)
   4432..4584    +  CDS            ble (fragment): BLE_KLEPN - Experimental evidence at protein level: Swiss-Prot protein existence level 1. Binding protein with a strong affinity to the bleomycin family of antibiotics. Binds to CL990; an antimitotic-antibiotic compound. From Klebsiella pneumoniae.
   4643..4690    +  polyA_signal   HSV TK poly(A) signal: herpes simplex virus thymidine kinase polyadenylation signal (Cole and Stacy, 1985)
   4781..4797    -  polyA_signal   bGH poly(A) signal (fragment): bovine growth hormone polyadenylation signal
   5019..5607    +  rep_origin     ori: high-copy-number ColE1/pMB1/pBR322/pUC origin of replication
