[The description below was written by a language model from this plasmid's Addgene catalogue record and pLannotate feature annotations shown in this document.]
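Description:
pEGFP-C1-G3BP1-DeltaRBP is a mammalian expression plasmid of about 5.7 kb built on the Clontech pEGFP-C1 backbone. It expresses a truncated form of human G3BP1 fused at its N-terminus to EGFP. Transcription is driven by the human cytomegalovirus immediate-early enhancer and promoter. The EGFP coding sequence comes first, followed after a short linker by a G3BP1 fragment of roughly 1 kb, and the transcript is terminated by the SV40 polyadenylation signal. According to the record, the C-terminal portion of G3BP1 that contains its RNA-binding domains has been deleted. The annotated fragment therefore corresponds to the remaining N-terminal part of the protein, although the exact residue boundaries are not stated. The short "large T antigen" match just upstream of the poly(A) signal, and the small ble and bGH poly(A) fragments elsewhere, appear to be partial matches to backbone sequence rather than functional parts.

The plasmid is propagated in E. coli through a high-copy ColE1/pUC-type origin, and it also carries an f1 origin for single-stranded DNA production. Selection relies on a single Tn5 aminoglycoside phosphotransferase gene (NeoR/KanR) placed behind tandem bacterial (bla) and SV40 early promoters and followed by the HSV TK poly(A) signal. This arrangement gives kanamycin resistance in bacteria and G418 resistance in transfected mammalian cells, so stable lines can be selected.

G3BP1 is known for its role in stress granule assembly, and the associated study concerns RNA decay involving UPF1 and G3BP1. The construct is suited to use as a fluorescently trackable, RNA-binding-deficient mutant for comparison with full-length G3BP1 in localisation, interaction or functional rescue experiments.
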