Addgene plasmid #135999: pEGFP-C1-G3BP1-DeltaRBP
Purpose: G3BP1 with RNA binding domains deleted inserted with GFP tagged on the N-terminus
Depositing lab: Anthony Leung. Depositing organization: Johns Hopkins School of Public Health. Publication: Structure-Mediated RNA Decay by UPF1 and G3BP1. Fischer JW, Busa VF, Shao Y, Leung AKL. Mol Cell. 2020 Apr 2;78(1):70-84.e6. doi: 10.1016/j.molcel.2020.01.021. Epub 2020 Feb 3. PubMed 32017897.
Backbone
  Vector backbone: pEGFP-C1
  Backbone manufacturer: Clontech
  Vector type: Mammalian Expression
Growth in bacteria
  Bacterial resistance: Kanamycin, 50 μg/mL
  Growth temperature: 37°C
  Growth strain: DH5alpha
  Copy number: Unknown
Gene/Insert
  Gene/Insert name: G3BP1
  Species: H. sapiens (human)
  Mutation: C-term of G3BP1 Deleted for Delta RBP
  Entrez Gene: G3BP1 (a.k.a. G3BP, HDH-VIII)
  Tag / fusion protein: EGFP (N terminal on insert)
Terms and licenses: Academic/Nonprofit Terms; Industry Terms: Not Available to Industry
How to cite: pEGFP-C1-G3BP1-DeltaRBP was a gift from Anthony Leung (Addgene plasmid # 135999 ; http://n2t.net/addgene:135999 ; RRID:Addgene_135999)
